>Addgene plasmid #121762 | KH001: pMVP (L3-L2) V5 epitope tag + WPRE | addgene full sequence | sequence record 242653 | Addgene NGS Result
CTTTCCTGCGTTATCCCCTGATTCTGTGGATAACCGTATTACCGCCTTTGAGTGAGCTGATACCGCTCGC
CGCAGCCGAACGACCGAGCGCAGCGAGTCAGTGAGCGAGGAAGCGGAAGAGCGCCCAATACGCAAACCGC
CTCTCCCCGCGCGTTGGCCGATTCATTAATGCAGCTGGCACGACAGGTTTCCCGACTGGAAAGCGGGCAG
TGAGCGCAACGCAATTAATACGCGTACCGCTAGCCAGGAAGAGTTTGTAGAAACGCAAAAAGGCCATCCG
TCAGGATGGCCTTCTGCTTAGTTTGATGCCTGGCAGTTTATGGCGGGCGTCCTGCCCGCCACCCTCCGGG
CCGTTGCTTCACAACGTTCAAATCCGCTCCCGGCGGATTTGTCCTACTCAGGAGAGCGTTCACCGACAAA
CAACAGATAAAACGAAAGGCCCAGTCTTCCGACTGAGCCTTTCGTTTTATTTGATGCCTGGCAGTTCCCT
ACTCTCGCGTTAACGCTAGCATGGATGTTTTCCCAGTCACGACGTTGTAAAACGACGGCCAGTCTTAAGC
TCGGGCCCCAAATAATGATTTTATTTTGACTGATAGTGACCTGTTCGTTGCAACAAATTGATGAGCAATG
CTTTTTTATAATGCCAACTTTGTATAATAAAGTTGGTGGCGGATCCGGTAAGCCTATCCCTAACCCTCTC
CTCGGTCTCGATTCTACGTAAGAATTCCTAGAGCTCCTATAGTGAGACCGGTTAGTAATGATCGACAATC
AACCTCTGGATTACAAAATTTGTGAAAGATTGACTGGTATTCTTAACTATGTTGCTCCTTTTACGCTATG
TGGATACGCTGCTTTAATGCCTTTGTATCATGCTATTGCTTCCCGTATGGCTTTCATTTTCTCCTCCTTG
TATAAATCCTGGTTGCTGTCTCTTTATGAGGAGTTGTGGCCCGTTGTCAGGCAACGTGGCGTGGTGTGCA
CTGTGTTTGCTGACGCAACCCCCACTGGTTGGGGCATTGCCACCACCTGTCAGCTCCTTTCCGGGACTTT
CGCTTTCCCCCTCCCTATTGCCACGGCGGAACTCATCGCCGCCTGCCTTGCCCGCTGCTGGACAGGGGCT
CGGCTGTTGGGCACTGACAATTCCGTGGTGTTGTCGGGGAAGCTGACGTCCTTTCCATGGCTGCTCGCCT
GTGTTGCCACCTGGATTCTGCGCGGGACGTCCTTCTGCTACGTCCCTTCGGCCCTCAATCCAGCGGACCT
TCCTTCCCGCGGCCTGCTGCCGGCTCTGCGGCCTCTTCCGCGTCTTCGCCTTCGCCCTCAGACGAGTCGG
ATCTCCCTTTGGGCCGCCTCCCCGCCTGGCGATGGTACTGTCCTAGTACCTGACCCAGCTTTCTTGTACA
AAGTTGGCATTATAAGAAAGCATTGCTTATCAATTTGTTGCAACGAACAGGTCACTATCAGTCAAAATAA
AATCATTATTTGCCATCCAGCTGCAGGGCGGCCGCGATATCCCCTATAGTGAGTCGTATTACATGGTCAT
AGCTGTTTCCTGGCAGCTCTGGCCCGTGTCTCAAAATCTCTGATGTTACATTGCACAAGATAAAAATATA
TCATCATGAACAATAAAACTGTCTGCTTACATAAACAGTAATACAAGGGGTGTTATGAGCCATATTCAAC
GGGAAACGTCGAGGCCGCGATTAAATTCCAACATGGATGCTGATTTATATGGGTATAAATGGGCTCGCGA
TAATGTCGGGCAATCAGGTGCGACAATCTATCGCTTGTATGGGAAGCCCGATGCGCCAGAGTTGTTTCTG
AAACATGGCAAAGGTAGCGTTGCCAATGATGTTACAGATGAGATGGTCAGACTAAACTGGCTGACGGAAT
TTATGCCTCTTCCGACCATCAAGCATTTTATCCGTACTCCTGATGATGCATGGTTACTCACCACTGCGAT
CCCCGGAAAAACAGCATTCCAGGTATTAGAAGAATATCCTGATTCAGGTGAAAATATTGTTGATGCGCTG
GCAGTGTTCCTGCGCCGGTTGCATTCGATTCCTGTTTGTAATTGTCCTTTTAACAGCGATCGCGTATTTC
GTCTCGCTCAGGCGCAATCACGAATGAATAACGGTTTGGTTGATGCGAGTGATTTTGATGACGAGCGTAA
TGGCTGGCCTGTTGAACAAGTCTGGAAAGAAATGCATAAACTTTTGCCATTCTCACCGGATTCAGTCGTC
ACTCATGGTGATTTCTCACTTGATAACCTTATTTTTGACGAGGGGAAATTAATAGGTTGTATTGATGTTG
GACGAGTCGGAATCGCAGACCGATACCAGGATCTTGCCATCCTATGGAACTGCCTCGGTGAGTTTTCTCC
TTCATTACAGAAACGGCTTTTTCAAAAATATGGTATTGATAATCCTGATATGAATAAATTGCAGTTTCAT
TTGATGCTCGATGAGTTTTTCTAATCAGAATTGGTTAATTGGTTGTAACACTGGCAGAGCATTACGCTGA
CTTGACGGGACGGCGCAAGCTCATGACCAAAATCCCTTAACGTGAGTTACGCGTCGTTCCACTGAGCGTC
AGACCCCGTAGAAAAGATCAAAGGATCTTCTTGAGATCCTTTTTTTCTGCGCGTAATCTGCTGCTTGCAA
ACAAAAAAACCACCGCTACCAGCGGTGGTTTGTTTGCCGGATCAAGAGCTACCAACTCTTTTTCCGAAGG
TAACTGGCTTCAGCAGAGCGCAGATACCAAATACTGTTCTTCTAGTGTAGCCGTAGTTAGGCCACCACTT
CAAGAACTCTGTAGCACCGCCTACATACCTCGCTCTGCTAATCCTGTTACCAGTGGCTGCTGCCAGTGGC
GATAAGTCGTGTCTTACCGGGTTGGACTCAAGACGATAGTTACCGGATAAGGCGCAGCGGTCGGGCTGAA
CGGGGGGTTCGTGCACACAGCCCAGCTTGGAGCGAACGACCTACACCGAACTGAGATACCTACAGCGTGA
GCTATGAGAAAGCGCCACGCTTCCCGAAGGGAGAAAGGCGGACAGGTATCCGGTAAGCGGCAGGGTCGGA
ACAGGAGAGCGCACGAGGGAGCTTCCAGGGGGAAACGCCTGGTATCTTTATAGTCCTGTCGGGTTTCGCC
ACCTCTGACTTGAGCGTCGATTTTTGTGATGCTCGTCAGGGGGGCGGAGCCTATGGAAAAACGCCAGCAA
CGCGGCCTTTTTACGGTTCCTGGCCTTTTGCTGGCCTTTTGCTCACATGTT
Features (pLannotate 1.2.2; 11 found; start..end, strand, type, name):
    121..213     +  CDS            lacI (fragment): lac repressor; lacI; The lac repressor binds to the lac operator to inhibit transcription in E. coli. This inhibition can be relieved by adding lactose or isopropyl-β-D-thiogalactopyranoside (IPTG).
    268..295     -  terminator     rrnB T2 terminator: transcription terminator T2 from the E. coli rrnB gene
    427..470     +  terminator     rrnB T1 terminator: Escherichia coli rrnB; transcription terminator T1 from the E. coli rrnB gene
    517..553     -  CDS            lacZα (fragment): LacZα fragment of β-galactosidase; lacZ fragment
    570..665     +  protein_bind   attL3: mutant version of attL; recombination site for the Gateway® LR reaction LR Clonase™
    677..718     +  CDS            V5 tag: epitope tag from simian virus 5
    767..1355    +  misc_feature   WPRE: woodchuck hepatitis virus posttranscriptional regulatory element
   1383..1482    -  protein_bind   attL2: mutant version of attL; recombination site for the Gateway® LR reaction LR Clonase™
   1513..1531    -  promoter       T7 promoter: promoter for bacteriophage T7 RNA polymerase
   1665..2474    +  CDS            KanR: aminoglycoside phosphotransferase; aph(3')-Ia; confers resistance to kanamycin in bacteria or G418 (Geneticin®) in eukaryotes
   2621..3209    +  rep_origin     ori: high-copy-number ColE1/pMB1/pBR322/pUC origin of replication
