[The description below was written by a language model from this plasmid's Addgene catalogue record and pLannotate feature annotations shown in this document.]
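Description:
KH001: pMVP (L3-L2) V5 epitope tag + WPRE is a Gateway entry plasmid from the pMVP modular cloning platform, built on the Invitrogen pDONR221 P3-P2 backbone. It is a small (about 3.3 kb), high-copy bacterial plasmid that replicates from a ColE1/pUC-type origin and is selected with kanamycin through an aminoglycoside phosphotransferase (KanR) gene. As is typical of pDONR-derived vectors, rrnB T1 and T2 transcription terminators sit upstream of the recombination cassette to insulate it from read-through transcription. A T7 promoter lies just beyond the attL2 site, and M13 forward and reverse priming sites are used for sequencing. The short lacI and lacZα fragments in the annotation appear to be backbone remnants rather than functional genes.

The payload is a synthetic insert of roughly 0.7 kb flanked by attL3 and attL2 sites. It consists of a V5 epitope tag coding sequence followed by the woodchuck hepatitis virus posttranscriptional regulatory element (WPRE). The plasmid carries no promoter or gene of interest for mammalian expression. It serves instead as the terminal module in a three- or four-component MultiSite Gateway Pro LR reaction. There, the attL3/attL2 pair directs its placement immediately downstream of a gene-of-interest entry module, so that the V5 tag can be fused to the C-terminus of the encoded protein for antibody-based detection or purification. The WPRE then lies in the 3′ untranslated region of the assembled transcript, where it enhances RNA stability and expression. The module is intended for assemblies into lentiviral destination vectors.
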