Addgene plasmid #121762: KH001: pMVP (L3-L2) V5 epitope tag + WPRE
Purpose: pMVP L3-L2 entry plasmid, contains V5 epitope tag + WPRE for 3- or 4-component MultiSite Gateway Pro assembly. Allows C-term epitope fusion to a gene of interest in lentivirus vectors.
Depositing lab: Christopher Newgard. Depositing organization: Duke University. Publication: Creation of versatile cloning platforms for transgene expression and dCas9-based epigenome editing. Haldeman JM, Conway AE, Arlotto ME, Slentz DH, Muoio DM, Becker TC, Newgard CB. Nucleic Acids Res. 2018 Dec 27. pii: 5264291. doi: 10.1093/nar/gky1286. PubMed 30590691.
Backbone
  Vector backbone: pDONR221 P3-P2
  Backbone manufacturer: Invitrogen
  Backbone size w/o insert (bp): 2555
  Vector type: Synthetic Biology ; pMVP Gateway Entry Plasmid
Growth in bacteria
  Bacterial resistance: Kanamycin, 50 μg/mL
  Growth temperature: 37°C
  Growth strain: DH5alpha
  Copy number: High Copy
Gene/Insert
  Gene/Insert name: V5 epitope tag + WPRE
  Species: Synthetic
  Insert size (bp): 716
  Cloning method: Gateway Cloning
  Sequencing primers: 5′ M13F; 3′ M13R
Terms and licenses: Academic/Nonprofit Terms; Industry Terms: Not Available to Industry
How to cite: KH001: pMVP (L3-L2) V5 epitope tag + WPRE was a gift from Christopher Newgard (Addgene plasmid # 121762 ; http://n2t.net/addgene:121762 ; RRID:Addgene_121762)
